>Addgene plasmid #143649 | TFORF2874 | addgene full sequence | sequence record 462951 | Addgene NGS Result
TTAATGTAGTCTTATGCAATACTCTTGTAGTCTTGCAACATGGTAACGATGAGTTAGCAACATGCCTTAC
AAGGAGAGAAAAAGCACCGTGCATGCCGATTGGTGGAAGTAAGGTGGTACGATCGTGCCTTATTAGGAAG
GCAACAGACGGGTCTGACATGGATTGGACGAACCACTGAATTGCCGCATTGCAGAGATATTGTATTTAAG
TGCCTAGCTCGATACATAAACGGGTCTCTCTGGTTAGACCAGATCTGAGCCTGGGAGCTCTCTGGCTAAC
TAGGGAACCCACTGCTTAAGCCTCAATAAAGCTTGCCTTGAGTGCTTCAAGTAGTGTGTGCCCGTCTGTT
GTGTGACTCTGGTAACTAGAGATCCCTCAGACCCTTTTAGTCAGTGTGGAAAATCTCTAGCAGTGGCGCC
CGAACAGGGACTTGAAAGCGAAAGGGAAACCAGAGGAGCTCTCTCGACGCAGGACTCGGCTTGCTGAAGC
GCGCACGGCAAGAGGCGAGGGGCGGCGACTGGTGAGTACGCCAAAAATTTTGACTAGCGGAGGCTAGAAG
GAGAGAGATGGGTGCGAGAGCGTCAGTATTAAGCGGGGGAGAATTAGATCGCGATGGGAAAAAATTCGGT
TAAGGCCAGGGGGAAAGAAAAAATATAAATTAAAACATATAGTATGGGCAAGCAGGGAGCTAGAACGATT
CGCAGTTAATCCTGGCCTGTTAGAAACATCAGAAGGCTGTAGACAAATACTGGGACAGCTACAACCATCC
CTTCAGACAGGATCAGAAGAACTTAGATCATTATATAATACAGTAGCAACCCTCTATTGTGTGCATCAAA
GGATAGAGATAAAAGACACCAAGGAAGCTTTAGACAAGATAGAGGAAGAGCAAAACAAAAGTAAGACCAC
CGCACAGCAAGCGGCCGCTGATCTTCAGACCTGGAGGAGGAGATATGAGGGACAATTGGAGAAGTGAATT
ATATAAATATAAAGTAGTAAAAATTGAACCATTAGGAGTAGCACCCACCAAGGCAAAGAGAAGAGTGGTG
CAGAGAGAAAAAAGAGCAGTGGGAATAGGAGCTTTGTTCCTTGGGTTCTTGGGAGCAGCAGGAAGCACTA
TGGGCGCAGCGTCAATGACGCTGACGGTACAGGCCAGACAATTATTGTCTGGTATAGTGCAGCAGCAGAA
CAATTTGCTGAGGGCTATTGAGGCGCAACAGCATCTGTTGCAACTCACAGTCTGGGGCATCAAGCAGCTC
CAGGCAAGAATCCTGGCTGTGGAAAGATACCTAAAGGATCAACAGCTCCTGGGGATTTGGGGTTGCTCTG
GAAAACTCATTTGCACCACTGCTGTGCCTTGGAATGCTAGTTGGAGTAATAAATCTCTGGAACAGATTTG
GAATCACACGACCTGGATGGAGTGGGACAGAGAAATTAACAATTACACAAGCTTAATACACTCCTTAATT
GAAGAATCGCAAAACCAGCAAGAAAAGAATGAACAAGAATTATTGGAATTAGATAAATGGGCAAGTTTGT
GGAATTGGTTTAACATAACAAATTGGCTGTGGTATATAAAATTATTCATAATGATAGTAGGAGGCTTGGT
AGGTTTAAGAATAGTTTTTGCTGTACTTTCTATAGTGAATAGAGTTAGGCAGGGATATTCACCATTATCG
TTTCAGACCCACCTCCCAACCCCGAGGGGACCCATGCATTGCATCTCAATTAGTCAGCAACCAGGTGTGG
AAAGTCCCCAGGCTCCCCAGCAGGCAGAAGTATGCAAAGCATGCGTCTCAATTAGTCAGCAACCATAGTC
CCGCCCCTAACTCCGCCCATCCCGCCCCTAACTCCGCCCAGTTCCGCCCATTCTCCGCCCCATGGCTGAC
TAATTTTTTTTATTTATGCAGAGGCCGAGGCCGCCTCGGCCTCTGAGCTATTCCAGAAGTAGTGAGGAGG
CTTTTTTGGAGGCCTAGGCTTTTGCAAAAAGCTTTCTAGAGGTACCACCGGAGCTTACCATGACCGAGTA
CAAGCCCACGGTGCGCCTCGCCACCCGCGACGACGTCCCCAGGGCCGTACGCACCCTCGCCGCCGCGTTC
GCCGACTACCCCGCCACGCGCCACACCGTCGATCCGGACCGCCACATCGAGCGGGTCACCGAGCTGCAAG
AACTCTTCCTCACGCGCGTCGGGCTCGACATCGGCAAGGTGTGGGTCGCGGACGACGGCGCCGCCGTGGC
GGTCTGGACCACGCCGGAGAGCGTCGAAGCGGGGGCGGTGTTCGCCGAGATCGGCCCGCGCATGGCCGAG
TTGAGCGGTTCCCGGCTGGCCGCGCAGCAACAGATGGAAGGCCTCCTGGCGCCGCACCGGCCCAAGGAGC
CCGCGTGGTTCCTGGCCACCGTCGGCGTCTCGCCCGACCACCAGGGCAAGGGTCTGGGCAGCGCCGTCGT
GCTCCCCGGAGTGGAGGCGGCCGAGCGCGCCGGGGTGCCCGCCTTCCTGGAGACCTCCGCGCCCCGCAAC
CTCCCCTTCTACGAGCGGCTCGGCTTCACCGTCACCGCCGACGTCGAGGTGCCCGAAGGACCGCGCACCT
GGTGCATGACCCGCAAGCCCGGTGCCAGTTAACGAATTCTAGATCTTGAGACAAATGGCAGTATTCATCC
ACAATTTTAAAAGAAAAGGGGGGATTGGGGGGTACAGTGCAGGGGAAAGAATAGTAGACATAATAGCAAC
AGACATACAAACTAAAGAATTACAAAAACAAATTACAAAAATTCAAAATTTTCGGGTTTATTACAGGGAC
AGCAGAGATCCACTTTGGCGCCGGCTCGAGGCCTGCAGGTGCAAAGATGGATAAAGTTTTAAACAGAGAG
GAATCTTTGCAGCTAATGGACCTTCTAGGTCTTGAAAGGAGTGGGAATTGGCTCCGGTGCCCGTCAGTGG
GCAGAGCGCACATCGCCCACAGTCCCCGAGAAGTTGGGGGGAGGGGTCGGCAATTGAACCGGTGCCTAGA
GAAGGTGGCGCGGGGTAAACTGGGAAAGTGATGTCGTGTACTGGCTCCGCCTTTTTCCCGAGGGTGGGGG
AGAACCGTATATAAGTGCAGTAGTCGCCGTGAACGTTCTTTTTCGCAACGGGTTTGCCGCCAGAACACAG
GTAAGTGCCGTGTGTGGTTCCCGCGGGCCTGGCCTCTTTACGGGTTATGGCCCTTGCGTGCCTTGAATTA
CTTCCACCTGGCTGCAGTACGTGATTCTTGATCCCGAGCTTCGGGTTGGAAGTGGGTGGGAGAGTTCGAG
GCCTTGCGCTTAAGGAGCCCCTTCGCCTCGTGCTTGAGTTGAGGCCTGGCCTGGGCGCTGGGGCCGCCGC
GTGCGAATCTGGTGGCACCTTCGCGCCTGTCTCGCTGCTTTCGATAAGTCTCTAGCCATTTAAAATTTTT
GATGACCTGCTGCGACGCTTTTTTTCTGGCAAGATAGTCTTGTAAATGCGGGCCAAGATCTGCACACTGG
TATTTCGGTTTTTGGGGCCGCGGGCGGCGACGGGGCCCGTGCGTCCCAGCGCACATGTTCGGCGAGGCGG
GGCCTGCGAGCGCGGCCACCGAGAATCGGACGGGGGTAGTCTCAAGCTGGCCGGCCTGCTCTGGTGCCTG
GCCTCGCGCCGCCGTGTATCGCCCCGCCCTGGGCGGCAAGGCTGGCCCGGTCGGCACCAGTTGCGTGAGC
GGAAAGATGGCCGCTTCCCGGCCCTGCTGCAGGGAGCTCAAAATGGAGGACGCGGCGCTCGGGAGAGCGG
GCGGGTGAGTCACCCACACAAAGGAAAAGGGCCTTTCCGTCCTCAGCCGTCGCTTCATGTGACTCCACGG
AGTACCGGGCGCCGTCCAGGCACCTCGATTAGTTCTCGAGCTTTTGGAGTACGTCGTCTTTAGGTTGGGG
GGAGGGGTTTTATGCGATGGAGTTTCCCCACACTGAGTGGGTGGAGACTGAAGTTAGGCCAGCTTGGCAC
TTGATGTAATTCTCCTTGGAATTTGCCCTTTTTGAGTTTGGATCTTGGTTCATTCTCAAGCCTCAGACAG
TGGTTCAAAGTTTTTTTCTTCCATTTCAGGTGTCGTGAGGCTAGCACCGCCACCATGGCTGCTGTTGTCC
AACAGAACGACCTAGTATTTGAATTTGCTAGTAACGTCATGGAGGATGAACGACAGCTTGGTGATCCAGC
TATTTTTCCTGCCGTAATTGTGGAACATGTTCCTGGTGCTGATATTCTCAATAGTTATGCCGGTCTAGCC
TGTGTGGAAGAGCCCAATGACATGATTACTGAGAGTTCACTGGATGTTGCTGAAGAAGAAATCATAGACG
ATGATGATGATGACATCACCCTTACAGTTGAAGCTTCTTGTCATGACGGGGATGAAACAATTGAAACTAT
TGAGGCTGCTGAGGCACTCCTCAATATGGATTCCCCTGGCCCTATGCTGGATGAAAAACGAATAAATGGG
ATTCCTGAAGTGATGGAAACACAGCAGGTGCAAGAAAAATATGCAGACTCACCGGGAGCCTCATCACCAG
AACAGCCTAAGAGGAAAAAAGGAAGAAAAACTAAACCACCACGACCAGATTCCCCAGCCACTACGCCAAA
TATATCTGTGAAGAAGAAAAACAAAGATGGAAAGGGAAACACAATTTATCTTTGGGAGTTTTTACTGGCA
CTGCTCCAGGACAAGGCTACTTGTCCTAAATACATCAAGTGGACCCAGCGAGAGAAAGGCATTTTTAAAT
TGGTGGATTCTAAAGCAGTGTCCAGGTTGTGGGGGAAGCACAAAAACAAACCTGATATGAATTATGAGAC
CATGGGAAGAGCACTCAGGTACTATTACCAAAGGGGTATTCTGGCAAAAGTGGAAGGTCAGCGCTTGGTG
TATCAGTTTAAAGAAATGCCAAAAGATCTTATATATATAAATGATGAGGATCCAAGTTCCAGCATAGAGT
CTTCAGATCCATCGCTATCTTCATCAGCCACTTCAAATAGGAATCAAACCAGCCGGTCGAGAGTATCTTC
AAGTCCAGGGGTAAAAGGAGGAGCCACTACAGTTCTAAAACCAGGGAATTCTAAAGCTGCAAAACCCAAA
GATCCTGTGGAAGTTGCACAACCATCAGAAGTTTTGAGGACAGTGCAGCCCACGCAGTCTCCATATCCTA
CCCAGCTCTTCCGGACTGTTCATGTAGTACAGCCAGTACAGGCTGTCCCAGAGGGAGAAGCAGCTAGAAC
CAGTACCATGCAGGATGAAACATTAAATTCTTCCGTTCAGAGTATTAGGACTATACAGGCTCCAACCCAA
GTTCCAGTGGTTGTGTCTCCTAGGAATCAGCAGTTGCATACAGTAACACTCCAAACAGTGCCACTCACAA
CAGTTATAGCCAGCACAGATCCATCAGCAGGTACTGGATCTCAGAAGTTTATTTTACAAGCCATTCCATC
ATCACAGCCCATGACAGTACTGAAAGAAAATGTCATGCTGCAGTCACAAAAGGCGGGCTCTCCTCCTTCA
ATTGTCTTGGGCCCTGCCCAGGTTCAGCAGGTCCTTACTAGCAATGTTCAGACCATTTGCAATGGAACCG
TCAGTGTGGCTTCCTCTCCATCCTTCAGTGCTACTGCACCTGTGGTGACCTTTTCTCCTCGCAGTTCACA
GCTGGTTGCTCACCCACCTGGCACTGTAATCACTTCAGTTATCAAAACTCAAGAAACAAAAACTCTTACA
CAGGAAGTAGAGAAAAAGGAATCTGAAGATCATTTGAAAGAGAACACTGAGAAAACGGAGCAGCAGCCAC
AGCCTTATGTGATGGTAGTGTCCAGTTCCAATGGATTTACTTCTCAGGTAGCTATGAAACAAAACGAACT
GCTGGAACCCAACTCTTTTTAGTAATGAACTAGTCCGTAACTTGAAAGTATTTCGATTTCTTGGCTTTAT
ATATCTTGTGGAAAGGACGAGAAGGTTGGTGCTCCAGCGGGTGCACGCGTTAAGTCGACAATCAACCTCT
GGATTACAAAATTTGTGAAAGATTGACTGGTATTCTTAACTATGTTGCTCCTTTTACGCTATGTGGATAC
GCTGCTTTAATGCCTTTGTATCATGCTATTGCTTCCCGTATGGCTTTCATTTTCTCCTCCTTGTATAAAT
CCTGGTTGCTGTCTCTTTATGAGGAGTTGTGGCCCGTTGTCAGGCAACGTGGCGTGGTGTGCACTGTGTT
TGCTGACGCAACCCCCACTGGTTGGGGCATTGCCACCACCTGTCAGCTCCTTTCCGGGACTTTCGCTTTC
CCCCTCCCTATTGCCACGGCGGAACTCATCGCCGCCTGCCTTGCCCGCTGCTGGACAGGGGCTCGGCTGT
TGGGCACTGACAATTCCGTGGTGTTGTCGGGGAAATCATCGTCCTTTCCTTGGCTGCTCGCCTGTGTTGC
CACCTGGATTCTGCGCGGGACGTCCTTCTGCTACGTCCCTTCGGCCCTCAATCCAGCGGACCTTCCTTCC
CGCGGCCTGCTGCCGGCTCTGCGGCCTCTTCCGCGTCTTCGCCTTCGCCCTCAGACGAGTCGGATCTCCC
TTTGGGCCGCCTCCCCGCGTCGACTTTAAGACCAATGACTTACAAGGCAGCTGTAGATCTTAGCCACTTT
TTAAAAGAAAAGGGGGGACTGGAAGGGCTAATTCACTCCCAACGAAGACAAGATCTGCTTTTTGCTTGTA
CTGGGTCTCTCTGGTTAGACCAGATCTGAGCCTGGGAGCTCTCTGGCTAACTAGGGAACCCACTGCTTAA
GCCTCAATAAAGCTTGCCTTGAGTGCTTCAAGTAGTGTGTGCCCGTCTGTTGTGTGACTCTGGTAACTAG
AGATCCCTCAGACCCTTTTAGTCAGTGTGGAAAATCTCTAGCAGTACGTATAGTAGTTCATGTCATCTTA
TTATTCAGTATTTATAACTTGCAAAGAAATGAATATCAGAGAGTGAGAGGAACTTGTTTATTGCAGCTTA
TAATGGTTACAAATAAAGCAATAGCATCACAAATTTCACAAATAAAGCATTTTTTTCACTGCATTCTAGT
TGTGGTTTGTCCAAACTCATCAATGTATCTTATCATGTCTGGCTCTAGCTATCCCGCCCCTAACTCCGCC
CATCCCGCCCCTAACTCCGCCCAGTTCCGCCCATTCTCCGCCCCATGGCTGACTAATTTTTTTTATTTAT
GCAGAGGCCGAGGCCGCCTCGGCCTCTGAGCTATTCCAGAAGTAGTGAGGAGGCTTTTTTGGAGGCCTAG
GGACGTACCCAATTCGCCCTATAGTGAGTCGTATTACGCGCGCTCACTGGCCGTCGTTTTACAACGTCGT
GACTGGGAAAACCCTGGCGTTACCCAACTTAATCGCCTTGCAGCACATCCCCCTTTCGCCAGCTGGCGTA
ATAGCGAAGAGGCCCGCACCGATCGCCCTTCCCAACAGTTGCGCAGCCTGAATGGCGAATGGG
[124 nt withheld, positions 7484-7607]
C
[91 nt withheld, positions 7609-7699]
A
[49 nt withheld, positions 7701-7749]
CCTTTGACGTTGGAGTCCACGTTCTTT
[37 nt withheld, positions 7777-7813]
ACCCTATCTCGGTCTATTCTTTTGATTTATAAGGGATTTTGCCGATTTCGGCCTATTGGTTAAAAAATGA
GCTGATTTAACAAAAATTTAACGCGAATTTTAACAAAATATTAACGCTTACAATTTAGGTGGCACTTTTC
GGGGAAATGTGCGCGGAACCCCTATTTGTTTATTTTTCTAAATACATTCAAATATGTATCCGCTCATGAG
ACAATAACCCTGATAAATGCTTCAATAATATTGAAAAAGGAAGAGTATGAGTATTCAACATTTCCGTGTC
GCCCTTATTCCCTTTTTTGCGGCATTTTGCCTTCCTGTTTTTGCTCACCCAGAAACGCTGGTGAAAGTAA
AAGATGCTGAAGATCAGTTGGGTGCACGAGTGGGTTACATCGAACTGGATCTCAACAGCGGTAAGATCCT
TGAGAGTTTTCGCCCCGAAGAACGTTTTCCAATGATGAGCACTTTTAAAGTTCTGCTATGTGGCGCGGTA
TTATCCCGTATTGACGCCGGGCAAGAGCAACTCGGTCGCCGCATACACTATTCTCAGAATGACTTGGTTG
AGTACTCACCAGTCACAGAAAAGCATCTTACGGATGGCATGACAGTAAGAGAATTATGCAGTGCTGCCAT
AACCATGAGTGATAACACTGCGGCCAACTTACTTCTGACAACGATCGGAGGACCGAAGGAGCTAACCGCT
TTTTTGCACAACATGGGGGATCATGTAACTCGCCTTGATCGTTGGGAACCGGAGCTGAATGAAGCCATAC
CAAACGACGAGCGTGACACCACGATGCCTGTAGCAATGGCAACAACGTTGCGCAAACTATTAACTGGCGA
ACTACTTACTCTAGCTTCCCGGCAACAATTAATAGACTGGATGGAGGCGGATAAAGTTGCAGGACCACTT
CTGCGCTCGGCCCTTCCGGCTGGCTGGTTTATTGCTGATAAATCTGGAGCCGGTGAGCGTGGGTCTCGCG
GTATCATTGCAGCACTGGGGCCAGATGGTAAGCCCTCCCGTATCGTAGTTATCTACACGACGGGGAGTCA
GGCAACTATGGATGAACGAAATAGACAGATCGCTGAGATAGGTGCCTCACTGATTAAGCATTGGTAACTG
TCAGACCAAGTTTACTCATATATACTTTAGATTGATTTAAAACTTCATTTTTAATTTAAAAGGATCTAGG
TGAAGATCCTTTTTGATAATCTCATGACCAAAATCCCTTAACGTGAGTTTTCGTTCCACTGAGCGTCAGA
CCCCGTAGAAAAGATCAAAGGATCTTCTTGAGATCCTTTTTTTCTGCGCGTAATCTGCTGCTTGCAAACA
AAAAAACCACCGCTACCAGCGGTGGTTTGTTTGCCGGATCAAGAGCTACCAACTCTTTTTCCGAAGGTAA
CTGGCTTCAGCAGAGCGCAGATACCAAATACTGTTCTTCTAGTGTAGCCGTAGTTAGGCCACCACTTCAA
GAACTCTGTAGCACCGCCTACATACCTCGCTCTGCTAATCCTGTTACCAGTGGCTGCTGCCAGTGGCGAT
AAGTCGTGTCTTACCGGGTTGGACTCAAGACGATAGTTACCGGATAAGGCGCAGCGGTCGGGCTGAACGG
GGGGTTCGTGCACACAGCCCAGCTTGGAGCGAACGACCTACACCGAACTGAGATACCTACAGCGTGAGCT
ATGAGAAAGCGCCACGCTTCCCGAAGGGAGAAAGGCGGACAGGTATCCGGTAAGCGGCAGGGTCGGAACA
GGAGAGCGCACGAGGGAGCTTCCAGGGGGAAACGCCTGGTATCTTTATAGTCCTGTCGGGTTTCGCCACC
TCTGACTTGAGCGTCGATTTTTGTGATGCTCGTCAGGGGGGCGGAGCCTATGGAAAAACGCCAGCAACGC
GGCCTTTTTACGGTTCCTGGCCTTTTGCTGGCCTTTTGCTCACATGTTCTTTCCTGCGTTATCCCCTGAT
TCTGTGGATAACCGTATTACCGCCTTTGAGTGAGCTGATACCGCTCGCCGCAGCCGAACGACCGAGCGCA
GCGAGTCAGTGAGCGAGGAAGCGGAAGAGCGCCCAATACGCAAACCGCCTCTCCCCGCGCGTTGGCCGAT
TCATTAATGCAGCTGGCACGACAGGTTTCCCGACTGGAAAGCGGGCAGTGAGCGCAACGCAATTAATGTG
AGTTAGCTCACTCATTAGGCACCCCAGGCTTTACACTTTATGCTTCCGGCTCGTATGTTGTGTGGAATTG
TGAGCGGATAACAATTTCACACAGGAAACAGCTATGACCATGATTACGCCAAGCGCGCAATTAACCCTCA
CTAAAGGGAACAAAAGCTGGAGCTGCAAGC
Features (pLannotate 1.2.2; 31 found; start..end, strand, type, name):
      5..231     +  promoter       RSV promoter: Rous sarcoma virus enhancer/promoter
    232..412     +  LTR            5' LTR (truncated): truncated 5' long terminal repeat (LTR) from HIV-1
    459..584     +  misc_feature   HIV-1 Ψ: packaging signal of human immunodeficiency virus type 1
    568..931     +  CDS            HIV-1 gag (fragment): gag protein from human immunodeficiency virus 1; gag
   1077..1310    +  misc_feature   RRE: The Rev response element (RRE) of HIV-1 allows for Rev-dependent mRNA export from the nucleus to the cytoplasm.
   1687..1713    +  CDS            Rev (fragment): human immunodeficiency virus 1 (HIV-1) Rev protein; rev; enhances nuclear export of unspliced and incompletely spliced viral mRNAs
   1720..1743    +  promoter       SV40 promoter (fragment): SV40 early promoter
   1744..1815    +  promoter       SV40 promoter (fragment): SV40 enhancer and early promoter
   1839..1974    +  rep_origin     SV40 ori: SV40 origin of replication
   2020..2616    +  CDS            PuroR (fragment): puromycin N-acetyltransferase; pac from Streptomyces; confers resistance to puromycin
   2665..2782    +  misc_feature   cPPT/CTS: central polypurine tract and central termination sequence of HIV-1
   2847..2913    +  CDS            small t antigen (fragment): SV40 (simian virus 40) small t antigen
   2920..4098    +  promoter       EF-1α promoter: strong constitutive promoter for human elongation factor EF-1α
   4115..5899    +  CDS            ELF1: ELF1_HUMAN - Experimental evidence at protein level: Swiss-Prot protein existence level 1. Transcription factor that activates the LYN and BLK promoters. Appears to be required for the T-cell-receptor-mediated trans activation of HIV-2 gene expression. Binds specifically to two purine-rich motifs in the HIV-2 enhancer. From Homo sapiens (Human).
   5915..5968    +  promoter       U6 promoter (fragment): RNA polymerase III promoter for human U6 snRNA
   6010..6598    +  misc_feature   WPRE: woodchuck hepatitis virus posttranscriptional regulatory element
   6649..6668    +  misc_feature   cPPT/CTS (fragment): central polypurine tract and central termination sequence of HIV-1
   6670..6903    +  LTR            3' LTR (ΔU3): self-inactivating 3' long terminal repeat (LTR) from HIV-1
   6981..7102    +  polyA_signal   SV40 poly(A) signal: SV40 polyadenylation signal
   7142..7277    +  rep_origin     SV40 ori: SV40 origin of replication
   7298..7316    -  promoter       T7 promoter: promoter for bacteriophage T7 RNA polymerase
   7324..7479    +  CDS            lacZα (fragment): LacZα fragment of β-galactosidase; lacZ fragment
   7484..7912    +  rep_origin     f1 ori (sequence partly withheld): f1 bacteriophage origin of replication; arrow indicates direction of (+) strand synthesis
   7965..8069    +  promoter       AmpR promoter: bla
   8070..8930    +  CDS            AmpR: β-lactamase; bla; confers resistance to ampicillin, carbenicillin, and related antibiotics
   9101..9689    +  rep_origin     ori: high-copy-number ColE1/pMB1/pBR322/pUC origin of replication
   9872..9964    +  CDS            lacI (fragment): lac repressor; lacI; The lac repressor binds to the lac operator to inhibit transcription in E. coli. This inhibition can be relieved by adding lactose or isopropyl-β-D-thiogalactopyranoside (IPTG).
   9977..9998    +  protein_bind   CAP binding site: CAP binding activates transcription in the presence of cAMP. E. coli catabolite activator protein
  10013..10043   +  promoter       lac promoter: promoter for the E. coli lac operon
  10051..10067   +  protein_bind   lac operator: The lac repressor binds to the lac operator to inhibit transcription in E. coli. This inhibition can be relieved by adding lactose or isopropyl-β-D-thiogalactopyranoside (IPTG). lac repressor encoded by lacI
  10112..10130   +  promoter       T3 promoter: promoter for bacteriophage T3 RNA polymerase
