[The description below was written by a language model from this plasmid's Addgene catalogue record and pLannotate feature annotations shown in this document.]
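Description:
TFORF2874 is a lentiviral mammalian expression plasmid built on the pLX_TRC317 backbone and carrying the human transcription factor ELF1 as its open reading frame. It belongs to a large barcoded collection of transcription factor ORFs designed for overexpression screens. In bacteria it is maintained through a high-copy ColE1/pUC-type origin and selected with ampicillin via the β-lactamase gene. An f1 origin and leftover lac, T7 and T3 cloning-vector elements are also present in the backbone. The depositor notes that the plasmid can recombine, which is common for LTR-containing lentiviral vectors.

The viral portion has a third-generation, self-inactivating layout. An RSV promoter drives a truncated HIV-1 5' LTR, followed by the Ψ packaging signal with a gag fragment, the Rev response element for nuclear export of the genomic RNA, a cPPT/CTS, and a ΔU3 3' LTR with a downstream SV40 polyadenylation signal. Two expression units sit between the LTRs. An SV40 early promoter drives puromycin N-acetyltransferase, which allows selection of transduced cells. A full-length EF-1α promoter drives the ELF1 coding sequence, which was synthesized to match the annotated reference transcript. A WPRE lies downstream of the ORF to enhance transcript stability and expression.

According to the record, each construct in the collection carries a unique 24-bp barcode. The feature table does not annotate the barcode, so its exact position cannot be stated; the short U6-like fragment annotated between the ORF and WPRE is probably just a sequence match. The barcode identifies which transcription factor a cell received, so the construct can be used in pooled screens such as directed differentiation studies or for individual ELF1 overexpression.
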