Addgene plasmid #143649: TFORF2874
Purpose: Lentiviral vector for overexpressing transcription factor ORFs with unique 24-bp barcodes. Barcodes facilitate identification of transcription factors in pooled screens.
Depositing lab: Feng Zhang. Depositing organization: Broad Institute. Publication: A transcription factor atlas of directed differentiation. Joung J, Ma S, Tay T, Geiger-Schuller KR, Kirchgatterer PC, Verdine VK, Guo B, Arias-Garcia MA, Allen WE, Singh A, Kuksenko O, Abudayyeh OO, Gootenberg JS, Fu Z, Macrae RK, Buenrostro JD, Regev A, Zhang F. Cell. 2023 Jan 5;186(1):209-229.e26. doi: 10.1016/j.cell.2022.11.026. PubMed 36608654.
Backbone
  Vector backbone: pLX_TRC317
  Backbone manufacturer: Broad Institute Genetic Perturbation Platform
  Backbone size w/o insert (bp): 8264
  Vector type: Mammalian Expression, Lentiviral
  Selectable markers: Puromycin
Growth in bacteria
  Bacterial resistance: Ampicillin, 100 μg/mL
  Growth temperature: 30°C
  Growth strain: NEB Stable
  Copy number: High Copy
Gene/Insert
  Gene/Insert name: ELF1
  Species: H. sapiens (human)
  Insert size (bp): 1889
  Entrez Gene: ELF1 (a.k.a. EFTUD1, RIA1)
  Promoter: EF1a
  Cloning method: Unknown
  Sequencing primers: 5′ GGGTGGAGACTGAAGTTAGGCCAG; 3′ CACATAGCGTAAAAGGAGCAACATAG
Terms and licenses: Academic/Nonprofit Terms; Industry Terms: Not Available to Industry
Depositor comments: NM_001145353,ENST00000625359 . The transcription factor ORF portion of this plasmid was synthesized by Genewiz. Please test multiple small colonies in case of plasmid recombination. To make this collection available in a timely manner, a portion of this collection was not fully sequenced by Addgene. If an Addgene verified full plasmid sequence is not available, please contact us prior to placing an order to request the full sequence.
How to cite: TFORF2874 was a gift from Feng Zhang (Addgene plasmid # 143649 ; http://n2t.net/addgene:143649 ; RRID:Addgene_143649)
