>Addgene plasmid #143649 | TFORF2874 | depositor partial sequence | sequence record 283077 | Insert
ACCGCCACCATGGCTGCTGTTGTCCAACAGAACGACCTAGTATTTGAATTTGCTAGTAACGTCATGGAGG
ATGAACGACAGCTTGGTGATCCAGCTATTTTTCCTGCCGTAATTGTGGAACATGTTCCTGGTGCTGATAT
TCTCAATAGTTATGCCGGTCTAGCCTGTGTGGAAGAGCCCAATGACATGATTACTGAGAGTTCACTGGAT
GTTGCTGAAGAAGAAATCATAGACGATGATGATGATGACATCACCCTTACAGTTGAAGCTTCTTGTCATG
ACGGGGATGAAACAATTGAAACTATTGAGGCTGCTGAGGCACTCCTCAATATGGATTCCCCTGGCCCTAT
GCTGGATGAAAAACGAATAAATGGGATTCCTGAAGTGATGGAAACACAGCAGGTGCAAGAAAAATATGCA
GACTCACCGGGAGCCTCATCACCAGAACAGCCTAAGAGGAAAAAAGGAAGAAAAACTAAACCACCACGAC
CAGATTCCCCAGCCACTACGCCAAATATATCTGTGAAGAAGAAAAACAAAGATGGAAAGGGAAACACAAT
TTATCTTTGGGAGTTTTTACTGGCACTGCTCCAGGACAAGGCTACTTGTCCTAAATACATCAAGTGGACC
CAGCGAGAGAAAGGCATTTTTAAATTGGTGGATTCTAAAGCAGTGTCCAGGTTGTGGGGGAAGCACAAAA
ACAAACCTGATATGAATTATGAGACCATGGGAAGAGCACTCAGGTACTATTACCAAAGGGGTATTCTGGC
AAAAGTGGAAGGTCAGCGCTTGGTGTATCAGTTTAAAGAAATGCCAAAAGATCTTATATATATAAATGAT
GAGGATCCAAGTTCCAGCATAGAGTCTTCAGATCCATCGCTATCTTCATCAGCCACTTCAAATAGGAATC
AAACCAGCCGGTCGAGAGTATCTTCAAGTCCAGGGGTAAAAGGAGGAGCCACTACAGTTCTAAAACCAGG
GAATTCTAAAGCTGCAAAACCCAAAGATCCTGTGGAAGTTGCACAACCATCAGAAGTTTTGAGGACAGTG
CAGCCCACGCAGTCTCCATATCCTACCCAGCTCTTCCGGACTGTTCATGTAGTACAGCCAGTACAGGCTG
TCCCAGAGGGAGAAGCAGCTAGAACCAGTACCATGCAGGATGAAACATTAAATTCTTCCGTTCAGAGTAT
TAGGACTATACAGGCTCCAACCCAAGTTCCAGTGGTTGTGTCTCCTAGGAATCAGCAGTTGCATACAGTA
ACACTCCAAACAGTGCCACTCACAACAGTTATAGCCAGCACAGATCCATCAGCAGGTACTGGATCTCAGA
AGTTTATTTTACAAGCCATTCCATCATCACAGCCCATGACAGTACTGAAAGAAAATGTCATGCTGCAGTC
ACAAAAGGCGGGCTCTCCTCCTTCAATTGTCTTGGGCCCTGCCCAGGTTCAGCAGGTCCTTACTAGCAAT
GTTCAGACCATTTGCAATGGAACCGTCAGTGTGGCTTCCTCTCCATCCTTCAGTGCTACTGCACCTGTGG
TGACCTTTTCTCCTCGCAGTTCACAGCTGGTTGCTCACCCACCTGGCACTGTAATCACTTCAGTTATCAA
AACTCAAGAAACAAAAACTCTTACACAGGAAGTAGAGAAAAAGGAATCTGAAGATCATTTGAAAGAGAAC
ACTGAGAAAACGGAGCAGCAGCCACAGCCTTATGTGATGGTAGTGTCCAGTTCCAATGGATTTACTTCTC
AGGTAGCTATGAAACAAAACGAACTGCTGGAACCCAACTCTTTTTAGTAATGAACTAGTCCGTAACTTGA
AAGTATTTCGATTTCTTGGCTTTATATATCTTGTGGAAAGGACGAGAAGGTTGGTGCTCCAGCGGGTGC
