>Addgene plasmid #143649 | TFORF2874 | depositor partial sequence | sequence record 283078 | Barcode
GAAGGTTGGTGCTCCAGCGGGTGC
